Addgene plasmid #211067: pNLF1-C_CRBN:1-442
Purpose: Mammalian expression of full-length human CRBN the C-terminal NanoLuc luciferase tag.
Depositing lab: Cheryl Arrowsmith. Depositing organization: University of Toronto. Publication: A Target Class Ligandability Evaluation of WD40 Repeat-Containing Proteins. Ackloo S, Li F, Szewczyk M, Seitova A, Loppnau P, Zeng H, Xu J, Ahmad S, Arnautova YA, Baghaie AJ, Beldar S, Bolotokova A, Centrella PA, Chau I, Clark MA, Cuozzo JW, Dehghani-Tafti S, Disch JS, Dong A, Dumas A, Feng JA, Ghiabi P, Gibson E, Gilmer J, Goldman B, Green SR, Guie MA, Guilinger JP, Harms N, Herasymenko O, Houliston S, Hutchinson A, Kearnes S, Keefe AD, Kimani SW, Kramer T, Kutera M, Kwak HA, Lento C, Li Y, Liu J, Loup J, Machado RAC, Mulhern CJ, Perveen S, Righetto GL, Riley P, Shrestha S, Sigel EA, Silva M, Sintchak MD, Slakman BL, Taylor RD, Thompson J, Torng W, Underkoffler C, von Rechenberg M, Walsh RT, Watson I, Wilson DJ, Wolf E, Yadav M, Yazdi AK, Zhang J, Zhang Y, Santhakumar V, Edwards AM, Barsyte-Lovejoy D, Schapira M, Brown PJ, Halabelian L, Arrowsmith CH. J Med Chem. 2025 Jan 23;68(2):1092-1112. doi: 10.1021/acs.jmedchem.4c02010. Epub 2024 Nov 4. PubMed 39495097.
Backbone
  Vector backbone: pNLF1-C
  Backbone manufacturer: Promega
  Vector type: Mammalian Expression
  Selectable markers: Hygromycin
Growth in bacteria
  Bacterial resistance: Ampicillin, 100 μg/mL
  Growth temperature: 37°C
  Growth strain: DH5alpha
  Copy number: High Copy
Gene/Insert
  Gene/Insert name: CRBN:M1-L442
  Species: H. sapiens (human)
  Insert size (bp): 1326
  Mutation: wild type
  Entrez Gene: CRBN (a.k.a. MRT2, MRT2A)
  Promoter: CMV
  Tag / fusion protein: NanoLuc luciferase (C terminal on insert)
  Cloning method: Ligation Independent Cloning
  Sequencing primers: 5′ ttacagctcttaaggctagag; 3′ agccggctgtctgtcgccag
Resource information
  A portion of this plasmid was derived from a plasmid made by: Mammalian Gene Collection (BC017419)
Terms and licenses: Academic/Nonprofit Terms; Industry Terms: Not Available to Industry
Depositor comments: 5' Cloning Site: EcoR1 (not destroyed), 3' Cloning Site: Xba1 (not destroyed). C terminal tag: srfgpnscrralgssgvftledfvgdwrqtagynldqvleqggvsslfqnlgvsvtpiqrivlsgenglkidihviipyeglsgdqmgqiekifkvvypvddhhfkvilhygtlvidgvtpnmidyfgrpyegiavfdgkkitvtgtlwngnkiiderlinpdgsllfrvtingvtgwrlcerila.
How to cite: pNLF1-C_CRBN:1-442 was a gift from Cheryl Arrowsmith (Addgene plasmid # 211067 ; http://n2t.net/addgene:211067 ; RRID:Addgene_211067)
