[The description below was written by a language model from this plasmid's Addgene catalogue record and pLannotate feature annotations shown in this document.]
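Description:
pNLF1-C_CRBN:1-442 is a mammalian expression plasmid of about 7.3 kb built on the commercial pNLF1-C backbone, which is designed for fusing NanoLuc luciferase to the C terminus of a protein of interest. It is propagated in E. coli as a high-copy plasmid through a ColE1/pUC-type origin, with ampicillin selection from the β-lactamase gene. A ColE1 cer site is also annotated, which helps keep the plasmid monomeric. For selection in mammalian cells, an SV40 enhancer/early promoter drives the hygromycin phosphotransferase gene (hph), followed by a synthetic polyadenylation signal.

The payload is the wild-type, full-length human cereblon coding sequence (CRBN, residues M1 to L442, 1,326 bp), derived from a Mammalian Gene Collection clone and inserted by ligation-independent cloning between retained EcoRI and XbaI sites. Expression is driven by the CMV immediate-early enhancer and promoter, followed by a chimeric β-globin/immunoglobulin intron that typically improves transcript processing and expression. A T7 promoter lies just upstream of the insert and could support in vitro transcription. CRBN is joined in frame through a short linker to human codon-optimised NanoLuc, and the transcript ends at an SV40 poly(A) signal. Several short annotated fragments (SET1, T7 terminator, large T antigen, M13 ori, bom, tnpA) are probably backbone remnants or partial annotation matches rather than functional elements.

CRBN is the substrate-recognition subunit of a DDB1–CUL4 E3 ubiquitin ligase complex. A NanoLuc-tagged version provides a bright luminescent readout suited to bioluminescence-based assays such as BRET measurements of ligand engagement or protein interactions in cells. However, the record itself states only mammalian expression of the tagged protein, in connection with a study on the ligandability of WD40 repeat proteins.
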