Features (pLannotate 1.2.2; 20 found; start..end, strand, type, name):
    140..517     +  enhancer       CMV enhancer: human cytomegalovirus immediate early enhancer
    519..718     +  promoter       CMV promoter: human cytomegalovirus (CMV) immediate early promoter
    857..989     +  intron         chimeric intron: chimera between introns from human β-globin and immunoglobulin heavy chain genes
   1033..1051    +  promoter       T7 promoter: promoter for bacteriophage T7 RNA polymerase
   1085..2410    +  CDS            CRBN (sequence withheld): CRBN_HUMAN - Experimental evidence at protein level: Swiss-Prot protein existence level 1. Substrate recognition component of a DCX (DDB1-CUL4-X-box) E3 protein ligase complex that mediates the ubiquitination and subsequent proteasomal degradation of target proteins, such as MEIS2 (Probable). Normal degradation of key regulatory proteins is required for normal limb outgrowth and expression of the fibroblast growth factor FGF8 (PubMed:20223979, PubMed:24328678, PubMed:25043012, PubMed:25108355). Maintains presynaptic glutamate release and consequently cognitive functions, such as memory and lea
   2459..2971    +  CDS            Nluc: NanoLuc® luciferase human codon-optimized
   3004..3053    +  CDS            SET1 (fragment): solubility-enhancement tag derived from T7 phage gene 10B
   3061..3080    +  terminator     T7 terminator (fragment): transcription terminator for bacteriophage T7 RNA polymerase
   3102..3223    -  polyA_signal   SV40 poly(A) signal: SV40 polyadenylation signal
   3246..3314    -  CDS            large T antigen (fragment): large T antigen from SV40 (simian virus 40)
   3319..3351    +  rep_origin     M13 ori (fragment): M13 bacteriophage origin of replication; arrow indicates direction of (+) strand synthesis
   3352..3403    -  misc_feature   bom (fragment): basis of mobility region from pBR322
   3468..3825    +  promoter       SV40 promoter: SV40 enhancer and early promoter
   3856..4878    +  CDS            hph: KHYB_ECOLX - Experimental evidence at protein level: Swiss-Prot protein existence level 1. The aminoglycoside phosphotransferases achieve inactivation of their antibiotic substrates by phosphorylation. Only phosphorylates hygromycin and closely related compounds such as demethyl analogs and destomycin. From Escherichia coli.
   4917..4965    +  polyA_signal   poly(A) signal: synthetic polyadenylation signal
   4986..5078    -  CDS            tnpA (fragment): TN5P_ECOLX - Also known as tnp. Experimental evidence at protein level: Swiss-Prot protein existence level 1. Mediates transposition of transposon Tn5 by a 'cut and paste' mechanism. First, the monomeric transposase binds the 19 bp inverted DNA repeats flanking the transposon. Then, dimerization of the DNA- bound transposase creates a synaptic DNA complex. After nicking of the first DNA strand, excision of the transposon proceeds through a series of intermediates. The transposase then mediates the insertion of the transposon at a new site by strand transfer. The activity of the wild- type tran
   5121..5225    +  promoter       AmpR promoter: bla
   5226..6086    +  CDS            AmpR: β-lactamase; bla; confers resistance to ampicillin, carbenicillin, and related antibiotics
   6244..6832    -  rep_origin     ori: high-copy-number ColE1/pMB1/pBR322/pUC origin of replication
   6948..7231    +  misc_feature   cer region: ColE1-derived recombination site that helps to maintain plasmids as monomers
>Addgene plasmid #211067 | pNLF1-C_CRBN:1-442 | addgene full sequence | sequence record 425946 | Addgene NGS Result
TCAATATTGGCCATTAGCCATATTATTCATTGGTTATATAGCATAAATCAATATTGGCTATTGGCCATTG
CATACGTTGTATCTATATCATAATATGTACATTTATATTGGCTCATGTCCAATATGACCGCCATGTTGGC
ATTGATTATTGACTAGTTATTAATAGTAATCAATTACGGGGTCATTAGTTCATAGCCCATATATGGAGTT
CCGCGTTACATAACTTACGGTAAATGGCCCGCCTGGCTGACCGCCCAACGACCCCCGCCCATTGACGTCA
ATAATGACGTATGTTCCCATAGTAACGCCAATAGGGACTTTCCATTGACGTCAATGGGTGGAGTATTTAC
GGTAAACTGCCCACTTGGCAGTACATCAAGTGTATCATATGCCAAGTCCGCCCCCTATTGACGTCAATGA
CGGTAAATGGCCCGCCTGGCATTATGCCCAGTACATGACCTTACGGGACTTTCCTACTTGGCAGTACATC
TACGTATTAGTCATCGCTATTACCATGGTGATGCGGTTTTGGCAGTACACCAATGGGCGTGGATAGCGGT
TTGACTCACGGGGATTTCCAAGTCTCCACCCCATTGACGTCAATGGGAGTTTGTTTTGGCACCAAAATCA
ACGGGACTTTCCAAAATGTCGTAATAACCCCGCCCCGTTGACGCAAATGGGCGGTAGGCGTGTACGGTGG
GAGGTCTATATAAGCAGAGCTGGTTTAGTGAACCGTCAGATCACTAGAAGCTTTATTGCGGTAGTTTATC
ACAGTTAAATTGCTAACGCAGTCAGTGCTTCTGACACAACAGTCTCGAACTTAAGCTGCAGAAGTTGGTC
GTGAGGCACTGGGCAGGTAAGTATCAAGGTTACAAGACAGGTTTAAGGAGACCAATAGAAACTGGGCTTG
TCGAGACAGAGAAGACTCTTGCGTTTCTGATAGGCACCTATTGGTCTTACTGACATCCACTTTGCCTTTC
TCTCCACAGGTGTCCACTCCCAGTTCAATTACAGCTCTTAAGGCTAGAGTATTAATACGACTCACTATAG
GGCTAGCAAAGCGATCGCTTCCGAATTCGCCACC
[1326 nt withheld, positions 1085-2410]
TCTAGATTTGGGCCCAATTCCTGCAGGCGAGCTCTCGGCTCGAGCGGCGTCTTCACACTCGAAGATTTCG
TTGGGGACTGGCGACAGACAGCCGGCTACAACCTGGACCAAGTCCTTGAACAGGGAGGTGTGTCCAGTTT
GTTTCAGAATCTCGGGGTGTCCGTAACTCCGATCCAAAGGATTGTCCTGAGCGGTGAAAATGGGCTGAAG
ATCGACATCCATGTCATCATCCCGTATGAAGGTCTGAGCGGCGACCAAATGGGCCAGATCGAAAAAATTT
TTAAGGTGGTGTACCCTGTGGATGATCATCACTTTAAGGTGATCCTGCACTATGGCACACTGGTAATCGA
CGGGGTTACGCCGAACATGATCGACTATTTCGGACGGCCGTATGAAGGCATCGCCGTGTTCGACGGCAAA
AAGATCACTGTAACAGGGACCCTGTGGAACGGCAACAAAATTATCGACGAGCGCCTGATCAACCCCGACG
GCTCCCTGCTGTTCCGAGTAACCATCAACGGAGTGACCGGCTGGCGGCTGTGCGAACGCATTCTGGCGTA
AGGCCGCGACTCTAGGGCATGCAAGCTGATCCGGCTGCTAACAAAGCCCGAAAGGAAGCTGAGTTGGCTG
CTGCCACCGCTGAGCAATAACTAGCATAACCCCTTGGGGCGGCCGCTTCGAGCAGACATGATAAGATACA
TTGATGAGTTTGGACAAACCACAACTAGAATGCAGTGAAAAAAATGCTTTATTTGTGAAATTTGTGATGC
TATTGCTTTATTTGTAACCATTATAAGCTGCAATAAACAAGTTAACAACAACAATTGCATTCATTTTATG
TTTCAGGTTCAGGGGGAGATGTGGGAGGTTTTTTTAAGCAAGTAAAACCTCTACAAATGTGGTAAAATCG
AATTTTAACAAAATATTAACGCTTACAATTTCCTGATGCGGTATTTTCTCCTTACGCATCTGTGCGGTAT
TTCACACCGCATACGCGGATCTGCGCAGCACCATGGCCTGAAATAACCTCTGAAAGAGGAACTTGGTTAG
GTACCTTCTGAGGCGGAAAGAACCAGCTGTGGAATGTGTGTCAGTTAGGGTGTGGAAAGTCCCCAGGCTC
CCCAGCAGGCAGAAGTATGCAAAGCATGCATCTCAATTAGTCAGCAACCAGGTGTGGAAAGTCCCCAGGC
TCCCCAGCAGGCAGAAGTATGCAAAGCATGCATCTCAATTAGTCAGCAACCATAGTCCCGCCCCTAACTC
CGCCCATCCCGCCCCTAACTCCGCCCAGTTCCGCCCATTCTCCGCCCCATGGCTGACTAATTTTTTTTAT
TTATGCAGAGGCCGAGGCCGCCTCGGCCTCTGAGCTATTCCAGAAGTAGTGAGGAGGCTTTTTTGGAGGC
CTAGGCTTTTGCAAAAAGCTCGATTCTTCTGACACTAGCGCCACCATGAAGAAGCCCGAACTCACCGCTA
CCAGCGTTGAAAAATTTCTCATCGAGAAGTTCGACAGTGTGAGCGACCTGATGCAGTTGTCGGAGGGCGA
AGAGAGCCGAGCCTTCAGCTTCGATGTCGGCGGACGCGGCTATGTACTGCGGGTGAATAGCTGCGCTGAT
GGCTTCTACAAAGACCGCTACGTGTACCGCCACTTCGCCAGCGCTGCACTACCCATCCCCGAAGTGTTGG
ACATCGGCGAGTTCAGCGAGAGCCTGACATACTGCATCAGTAGACGCGCCCAAGGCGTTACTCTCCAAGA
CCTCCCCGAAACAGAGCTGCCTGCTGTGTTACAGCCTGTCGCCGAAGCTATGGATGCTATTGCCGCCGCC
GACCTCAGTCAAACCAGCGGCTTCGGCCCATTCGGGCCCCAAGGCATCGGCCAGTACACAACCTGGCGGG
ATTTCATTTGCGCCATTGCTGATCCCCATGTCTACCACTGGCAGACCGTGATGGACGACACCGTGTCCGC
CAGCGTAGCTCAAGCCCTGGACGAACTGATGCTGTGGGCCGAAGACTGTCCCGAGGTGCGCCACCTCGTC
CATGCCGACTTCGGCAGCAACAACGTCCTGACCGACAACGGCCGCATCACCGCCGTAATCGACTGGTCCG
AAGCTATGTTCGGGGACAGTCAGTACGAGGTGGCCAACATCTTCTTCTGGCGGCCCTGGCTGGCTTGCAT
GGAGCAGCAGACTCGCTACTTCGAGCGCCGGCATCCCGAGCTGGCCGGCAGCCCTCGTCTGCGAGCCTAC
ATGCTGCGCATCGGCCTGGATCAGCTCTACCAGAGCCTCGTGGACGGCAACTTCGACGATGCTGCCTGGG
CTCAAGGCCGCTGCGATGCCATCGTCCGCAGCGGGGCCGGCACCGTCGGTCGCACACAAATCGCTCGCCG
GAGCGCAGCCGTATGGACCGACGGCTGCGTCGAGGTGCTGGCCGACAGCGGCAACCGCCGGCCCAGTACA
CGACCGCGCGCTAAGGAGGTAGGTCGAGTTTAGACTCTAGCCATCACGATGGCCGCAATAAAATATCTTT
ATTTTCATTACATCTGTGTGTTGGTTTTTTGTGTGAATCGATAGCGATAAGGATCCTCTTTGCGCTTGCG
TTTTCCCTTGTCCAGATAGCCCAGTAGCTGACATTCATCCGGGGTCAGCACCGTTTCTGCGGACTGGCTT
TCTACGTAATGGTTTCTTAGACGTCAGGTGGCACTTTTCGGGGAAATGTGCGCGGAACCCCTATTTGTTT
ATTTTTCTAAATACATTCAAATATGTATCCGCTCATGAGACAATAACCCTGATAAATGCTTCAATAATAT
TGAAAAAGGAAGAGTATGAGTATTCAACATTTCCGTGTCGCCCTTATTCCCTTTTTTGCGGCATTTTGCC
TTCCTGTTTTTGCTCACCCAGAAACGCTGGTGAAAGTAAAAGATGCTGAAGATCAGTTGGGTGCACGAGT
GGGTTACATCGAACTGGATCTCAACAGCGGTAAGATCCTTGAGAGTTTTCGCCCCGAAGAACGTTTTCCA
ATGATGAGCACTTTCAAAGTTCTGCTATGTGGCGCGGTATTATCCCGTATTGACGCCGGGCAAGAGCAAC
TCGGTCGCCGCATACACTATTCTCAGAATGACTTGGTTGAGTACTCACCAGTCACAGAAAAGCATCTTAC
GGATGGCATGACAGTAAGAGAATTATGCAGTGCTGCCATAACCATGAGTGATAACACTGCGGCCAACTTA
CTTCTGACAACTATCGGAGGACCGAAGGAGCTAACCGCTTTTTTGCACAACATGGGGGATCATGTAACTC
GCCTTGATCGTTGGGAACCGGAGCTGAATGAAGCCATACCAAACGACGAGCGTGACACCACGATGCCTGT
AGCAATGGCAACAACGTTGCGCAAACTATTAACTGGCGAACTACTTACTCTAGCTTCCCGGCAACAATTA
ATAGACTGGATGGAGGCGGATAAAGTTGCAGGACCACTTCTGCGCTCGGCCCTTCCGGCTGGCTGGTTTA
TTGCTGATAAATCTGGAGCCGGTGAGCGTGGGTCTCGCGGTATCATTGCAGCACTGGGGCCAGATGGTAA
GCCCTCCCGTATCGTAGTTATCTACACGACGGGGAGTCAGGCAACTATGGATGAACGAAATAGACAGATC
GCTGAGATAGGTGCCTCACTGATTAAGCATTGGTAATTCGAAATGACCGACCAAGCGACGCCCAACCGGT
ATCAGCTCACTCAAAGGCGGTAATACGGTTATCCACAGAATCAGGGGATAACGCAGGAAAGAACATGTGA
GCAAAAGGCCAGCAAAAGGCCAGGAACCGTAAAAAGGCCGCGTTGCTGGCGTTTTTCCATAGGCTCCGCC
CCCCTGACGAGCATCACAAAAATCGACGCTCAAGTCAGAGGTGGCGAAACCCGACAGGACTATAAAGATA
CCAGGCGTTTCCCCCTGGAAGCTCCCTCGTGCGCTCTCCTGTTCCGACCCTGCCGCTTACCGGATACCTG
TCCGCCTTTCTCCCTTCGGGAAGCGTGGCGCTTTCTCATAGCTCACGCTGTAGGTATCTCAGTTCGGTGT
AGGTCGTTCGCTCCAAGCTGGGCTGTGTGCACGAACCCCCCGTTCAGCCCGACCGCTGCGCCTTATCCGG
TAACTATCGTCTTGAGTCCAACCCGGTAAGACACGACTTATCGCCACTGGCAGCAGCCACTGGTAACAGG
ATTAGCAGAGCGAGGTATGTAGGCGGTGCTACAGAGTTCTTGAAGTGGTGGCCTAACTACGGCTACACTA
GAAGGACAGTATTTGGTATCTGCGCTCTGCTGAAGCCAGTTACCTTCGGAAAAAGAGTTGGTAGCTCTTG
ATCCGGCAAACAAACCACCGCTGGTAGCGGTGGTTTTTTTGTTTGCAAGCAGCAGATTACGCGCAGAAAA
AAAGGATTTCAAGAAGATCCTTTGATCTTTTCTACGGGGTCTGACGCTCAGTGGAACGAAAACTCACGTT
AAGGGATTTTGGTCATGAGATTATCAAAAAGGATCTTCACCTAGATCCTTTTATAGTCCGGAAATACAGG
AACGCACGCTGGATGGCCCTTCGCTGGGATGGTGAAACCATGAAAAATGGCAGCTTCAGTGGATTAAGTG
GGGGTAATGTGGCCTGTACCCTCTGGTTGCATAGGTATTCATACGGTTAAAATTTATCAGGCGCGATTGC
GGCAGTTTTTCGGGTGGTTTGTTGCCATTTTTACCTGTCTGCTGCCGTGATCGCGCTGAACGCGTTTTAG
CGGTGCGTACAATTAAGGGATTATGGTAAATCCACTTACTGTCTGCCCTCGTAGCCATCGAGATAAACCG
CAGTACTCCGGCCACGATGCGTCCGGCGTAGAGGATCGAGATCT
