>Addgene plasmid #211067 | pNLF1-C_CRBN:1-442 | depositor partial sequence | sequence record 411614 | Insert sequence
[1326 nt withheld, positions 1-1326]
